Addgene plasmid #81100: GTL-y
Purpose: Gene Tagging vector LEU/YFP - Plasmid for monomeric Citrine (mCitrine) labeling of endogenous proteins with a LEU selection marker, originating from pSIVl (ID:81090)
Depositing lab: Serge Pelet. Depositing organization: Universite de Lausanne (UNIL). Publication: New families of single integration vectors and gene tagging plasmids for genetic manipulations in budding yeast. Wosika V, Durandau E, Varidel C, Aymoz D, Schmitt M, Pelet S. Mol Genet Genomics. 2016 Dec;291(6):2231-2240. Epub 2016 Sep 16. 10.1007/s00438-016-1249-1 PubMed 27637489.
Backbone
  Vector backbone: pSIVl
  Total vector size (bp): 4770
  Vector type: Yeast Expression, Cre/Lox
  Selectable markers: LEU2
Growth in bacteria
  Bacterial resistance: Ampicillin, 100 μg/mL
  Growth temperature: 37°C
  Growth strain: DH5alpha
  Copy number: High Copy
Gene/Insert
  Gene/Insert name: mCitrine (alt name: mCitrine (A206K L221K))
  Insert size (bp): 780
  Mutation: Mutated mCitrine for monomeric isoform (A206K L221K)
  Tag / fusion protein: mCitrine (C terminal on backbone)
  Cloning method: Restriction Enzyme; 5′ cloning site XbaI (unknown if destroyed); 3′ cloning site XhoI (unknown if destroyed)
  Sequencing primers: 5′ T3
Terms and licenses: Academic/Nonprofit Terms; Industry Terms: Not Available to Industry
How to cite: GTL-y was a gift from Serge Pelet (Addgene plasmid # 81100 ; http://n2t.net/addgene:81100 ; RRID:Addgene_81100)
