[The description below was written by a language model from this plasmid's Addgene catalogue record and pLannotate feature annotations shown in this document.]
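Description:
GTL-y is a budding yeast gene-tagging plasmid of about 4.8 kb, derived from the single-integration vector pSIVl, that serves as a source of a cassette for fusing monomeric Citrine (a yellow fluorescent protein) to the C terminus of endogenous proteins. In E. coli it is maintained as a high-copy plasmid through a ColE1/pUC-type origin and is selected with ampicillin via the β-lactamase gene and its bla promoter. No yeast replication origin is annotated, consistent with a plasmid meant to supply DNA for chromosomal integration rather than to replicate episomally in yeast.

The payload begins just downstream of a T3 promoter and a remnant of the pBluescript multiple cloning site. It consists of the mCitrine coding sequence, placed between XbaI and XhoI sites and carrying the A206K and L221K substitutions recorded as making it monomeric. The automated annotation labels this open reading frame as the related Aequorea victoria variant 10B. No yeast promoter is annotated upstream of the fluorescent protein, which fits its intended use: once fused in frame to a target gene, expression is driven by that gene's native promoter, and the S. cerevisiae ADH1 terminator that follows mCitrine ends the transcript. Next comes a LEU2 marker for selecting leucine prototrophs, flanked by two loxP sites in the same orientation, so Cre recombinase can excise the marker after integration and allow it to be reused. T7 promoter sequences lie beyond the second loxP site. The plasmid belongs to a family of tagging vectors; how the cassette is targeted to a given locus is not described in the record.
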