Features (pLannotate 1.2.2; 12 found; start..end, strand, type, name):
     88..151     -  promoter       AmpR promoter: bla
    178..196     +  promoter       T3 promoter: promoter for bacteriophage T3 RNA polymerase
    204..221     +  misc_feature   MCS (fragment): pBluescript multiple cloning site
    228..938     +  CDS            10B: 10B is a fluorescent protein published in 1996, derived from Aequorea victoria.
    983..1170    +  terminator     ADH1 terminator: S. cerevisiae ADH1; transcription terminator for the S. cerevisiae alcohol dehydrogenase 1 (ADH1) gene
   1226..1259    -  protein_bind   loxP: Cre-mediated recombination occurs in the 8-bp core sequence (GCATACAT). Cre recombinase
   1760..2851    +  CDS            LEU2: LEU3_YEAST - Experimental evidence at protein level: Swiss-Prot protein existence level 1. Catalyzes the oxidation of 3-carboxy-2-hydroxy-4- methylpentanoate (3-isopropylmalate) to 3-carboxy-4-methyl-2- oxopentanoate. The product decarboxylates to 4-methyl-2 oxopentanoate. From Saccharomyces cerevisiae (strain ATCC 204508 / S288c) (Baker's yeast).
   3105..3138    -  protein_bind   loxP: Cre-mediated recombination occurs in the 8-bp core sequence (GCATACAT). Cre recombinase
   3139..3157    +  promoter       T7 promoter: promoter for bacteriophage T7 RNA polymerase
   3186..3204    -  promoter       T7 promoter: promoter for bacteriophage T7 RNA polymerase
   3237..3825    -  rep_origin     ori: high-copy-number ColE1/pMB1/pBR322/pUC origin of replication
   3996..87      -  CDS            AmpR (across the origin): β-lactamase; bla; confers resistance to ampicillin, carbenicillin, and related antibiotics
>Addgene plasmid #81100 | GTL-y | depositor full sequence | sequence record 154279 | GTL-mCitrine
CACCAGCGTTTCTGGGTGAGCAAAAACAGGAAGGCAAAATGCCGCAAAAAAGGGAATAAGGGCGACACGG
AAATGTTGAATACTCATACTCTTCCTTTTTCAATATTATTGAAGCATTTATCAGGGTTATTGTCTCATGA
GCGGATACATATTTGAAGTATCGTTCGAATTAATTAAAATTAACCCTCACTAAAGGGGCATGCGCGGCCG
CTCTAGAACTATCTGCTTCTAAAGGTGAAGAATTATTCACTGGTGTTGTCCCAATTTTGGTTGAATTAGA
TGGTGATGTTAATGGTCACAAATTTTCTGTCTCCGGTGAAGGTGAAGGTGATGCTACTTACGGTAAATTG
ACCTTAAAATTTATTTGTACTACTGGTAAATTGCCAGTTCCATGGCCAACCTTAGTCACTACTTTAGGTT
ATGGTTTGATGTGTTTTGCTAGATACCCAGATCATATGAAACAACATGACTTTTTCAAGTCTGCCATGCC
AGAAGGTTATGTTCAAGAAAGAACTATTTTTTTCAAAGATGACGGTAACTACAAGACCAGAGCTGAAGTC
AAGTTTGAAGGTGATACCTTAGTTAATAGAATCGAATTAAAAGGTATTGATTTTAAAGAAGATGGTAACA
TTTTAGGTCACAAATTGGAATACAACTATAACTCTCACAATGTTTACATCATGGCTGACAAACAAAAGAA
TGGTATCAAAGTTAACTTCAAAATTAGACACAACATTGAAGATGGTTCTGTTCAATTAGCTGACCATTAT
CAACAAAATACTCCAATTGGTGATGGTCCAGTCTTGTTACCAGACAACCATTACTTATCCTATCAATCTA
AATTATCCAAAGATCCAAACGAAAAGAGAGACCACATGGTCTTGAAAGAATTTGTTACTGCTGCTGGTAT
TACCCATGGTATGGATGAATTGTACAAAGGAATGCTAGCATTTTAACTCGAGGGCGCGCCACTTCTAAAT
AAGCGAATTTCTTATGATTTATGATTTTTATTATTAAATAAGTTATAAAAAAAATAAGTGTATACAAATT
TTAAAGTGACTCTTAGGTTTTAAAACGAAAATTCTTATTCTTGAGTAACTCTTTCCTGTAGGTCAGGTTG
CTTTCTCAGGTATAGTATGAGGTCGCTCTTATTGACCACACCTCTACCGGCAGATCCGCTAGGGATAACA
GGGTAATATAGATCCATGGTCATAGCTGTTTCCTGATAACTTCGTATAATGTATGCTATACGAAGTTATT
CTGTAGGCGAACCTAACCGGCCAATTTTCCAAGACCGCTCTGCCGCTGAGCTTGCACCCGTGCCGCTACA
CAACACCCACACATCCGTAAACCCCCCGCCATCGGTATCACCAAGGTTGTCTATGACGAGGCGTACAAGA
GGACGTGGGGGCCGCCTCTCCAATGTCACCAATAGGAAAAAAGAAAGACCGAGTGCGAGTTTCTGACAGA
AGCCTCAAGAATTTTTTTTCTTTCTTCGACTATGCTGGAGGTAGAGATGATCGAGGCAGTAGTCAAGTAT
ATATAAATTAATTAGTTCCACCACCTTCTTTTCTTGTGTTGCTCCTTTCGATGCTATTTCTGGCTTTTTC
TAATTTTTTTCATCGTTTCTTACTTTCTTCCTAATATATAAATTCTTTTGCATTTTCATTCTTCCTCTCC
ATTTGTTCATTCTCCTTAAATTTTTTTTAGGTCTCCTTTCTTTCAAGAAACACAGTCATCGAACTATAAT
TAACTAAACATGTCAGCACCTAAGAAGATAGTAGTATTACCTGGAGACCACGTAGGACAGGAGATAACAG
CAGAGGCAATAAAGGTATTAAAGGCAATATCAGACGTAAGGTCAAACGTAAAGTTCGACTTCGAGAACCA
CTTAATAGGAGGAGCAGCAATAGACGCAACAGGAGTACCTTTACCTGACGAGGCATTAGAGGCATCAAAG
AAGGCAGACGCAGTATTATTAGGAGCAGTAGGAGGACCTAAGTGGGGAACAGGATCAGTAAGGCCTGAGC
AGGGATTATTAAAGATAAGGAAGGAGTTACAGTTATACGCAAACTTAAGGCCTTGCAACTTCGCATCAGA
CTCATTATTAGACTTATCACCTATAAAGCCTCAGTTCGCAAAGGGAACAGACTTCGTAGTAGTAAGGGAG
TTAGTAGGAGGAATATACTTCGGAAAGAGGAAGGAGGACGACGGAGACGGAGTAGCATGGGACTCAGAGC
AGTACACAGTACCTGAGGTACAGAGGATAACAAGGATGGCAGCATTCATGGCATTACAGCACGAGCCTCC
TTTACCTATATGGTCATTAGACAAGGCAAACGTATTAGCATCATCAAGGTTATGGAGGAAGACAGTAGAG
GAGACAATAAAGAACGAGTTCCCTACATTAAAGGTACAGCACCAGTTAATAGACTCAGCAGCAATGATAT
TAGTAAAGAACCCTACACACTTAAACGGAATAATAATAACATCAAACATGTTCGGAGACATAATATCAGA
CGAGGCATCAGTAATACCTGGATCATTAGGATTATTACCTTCAGCATCATTAGCATCATTACCTGACAAG
AACACAGCATTCGGATTATACGAGCCTTGCCACGGATCAGCACCTGACTTACCTAAGAACAAGGTAAACC
CTATAGCAACAATATTATCAGCAGCAATGATGTTAAAGTTATCATTAAACTTACCTGAGGAGGGAAAGGC
AATAGAGGACGCAGTAAAGAAGGTATTAGACGCAGGAATAAGGACAGGAGACTTAGGAGGATCAAACTCA
ACAACAGAGGTAGGAGACGCAGTAGCAGAGGAGGTAAAGAAGATATTAGCATGAGAATATTGATAAATTT
AAATTTTGGAATGAGGGTTGTCCTTTCCTTTACAATAGAGGCATTTGAGTGAGTAGGTTTTATCACCTTC
TTGCTCTTATTAAATCGCAGTTGTCTTTCCGGTATGTGCTTGACTGAGGAACAATATTTTATTCATGATA
CATTTCCATGCTACGCATATCGTCATCCACATGGAAGGTAATTTTCTTCTGTGGCCTTTCATATAGTTGT
GAATGGTAGAACAATCTTCATATAATAACTTCGTATAATGTATGCTATACGAAGTTATTAATACGACTCA
CTATAGGGCGAATTGGAGCTCCAATTCGGACGTCCCCTATAGTGAGTCGTATTATTAATTAATTCGAAGG
CCGCGTTGCTGGCGTTTTTCCATAGGCTCGGCCCCCCTGACGAGCATCACAAAAATCGACGCTCAAGTCA
GAGGTGGCGAAACCCGACAGGACTATAAAGATACCAGGCGTTTCCCCCTGGAAGCTCCCTCGTGCGCTCT
CCTGTTCCGACCCTGCCGCTTACCGGATACCTGTCCGCCTTTCTCCCTTCGGGAAGCGTGGCGCTTTCTC
ATAGCTCACGCTGTAGGTATCTCAGTTCGGTGTAGGTCGTTCGCTCCAAGCTGGGCTGTGTGCACGAACC
CCCCGTTCAGCCCGACCGCTGCGCCTTATCCGGTAACTATCGTCTTGAGTCCAACCCGGTAAGACACGAC
TTATCGCCACTGGCAGCAGCCACTGGTAACAGGATTAGCAGAGCGAGGTATGTAGGCGGTGCTACAGAGT
TCTTGAAGTGGTGGCCTAACTACGGCTACACTAGAAGAACAGTATTTGGTATCTGCGCTCTGCTGAAGCC
AGTTACCTTCGGAAAAAGAGTTGGTAGCTCTTGATCCGGCAAACAAACCACCGCTGGTAGCGGTGGTTTT
TTTGTTTGCAAGCAGCAGATTACGCGCAGAAAAAAAGGATCTCAAGAAGATCCTTTGATCTTTTCTACGG
GGTCTGACGCTCAGTGGAACGAAAACTCACGTTAAGGGATTTTGGTCATGAGATTATCAAAAAGGATCTT
CACCTAGATCCTTTTAAATTAAAAATGAAGTTTTAAATCAATCTAAAGTATATATGAGTAAACTTGGTCT
GACAGTTACCAATGCTTAATCAGTGAGGCACCTATCTCAGCGATCTGTCTATTTCGTTCATCCATAGTTG
CCTGACTGCCCGTCGTGTAGATAACTACGATACGGGAGGGCTTACCATCTGGCCCCAGTGCTGCAATGAT
ACCGCGAGACCCACGCTCACCGGCTCCAGATTTATCAGCAATAAACCAGCCAGCCGGAAGGGCCGAGCGC
AGAAGTGGTCCTGCAACTTTATCCGCCTCCATCCAGTCTATTAATTGTTGCCGGGAAGCTAGAGTAAGTA
GTTCGCCAGTTAATAGTTTGCGCAACGTTGTTGCCATTGCTACAGGCATCGTGGTGTCACGCTCGTCGTT
TGGTATGGCTTCATTCAGCTCCGGTTCCCAACGATCAAGGCGAGTTACATGATCCCCCATGTTGTGAAAA
AAAGCGGTTAGCTCCTTCGGTCCTCCGATCGTTGTCAGAAGTAAGTTGGCCGCAGTGTTATCACTCATGG
TTATGGCAGCACTGCATAATTCTCTTACTGTCATGCCATCCGTAAGATGCTTTTCTGTGACTGGTGAGTA
CTCAACCAAGTCATTCTGAGAATAGTGTATGCGGCGACCGAGTTGCTCTTGCCCGGCGTCAATACGGGAT
AATACCGCGCCACATAGCAGAACTTTAAAAGTGCTCATCATTGGAAAACGTTCTTCGGGGCGAAAACTCT
CAAGGATCTTACCGCTGTTGAGATCCAGTTCGATGTAACCCACTCGTGCACCCAACTGATCTTCAGCATC
TTTTACTTT
