>Addgene plasmid #81100 | GTL-y | depositor partial sequence | sequence record 154280 | forward tagging primer
GCGGCCGCTCTAGAACTA
