>Addgene plasmid #81100 | GTL-y | depositor partial sequence | sequence record 154281 | reverse tagging primer
CGTTGCTGGCGTTTTTCCAT
