>Addgene plasmid #81100 | GTL-y | depositor partial sequence | sequence record 154282 | TEF promoter S.kudriavzevii
TCTGTAGGCGAACCTAACCGGCCAATTTTCCAAGACCGCTCTGCCGCTGAGCTTGCACCCGTGCCGCTAC
ACAACACCCACACATCCGTAAACCCCCCGCCATCGGTATCACCAAGGTTGTCTATGACGAGGCGTACAAG
AGGACGTGGGGGCCGCCTCTCCAATGTCACCAATAGGAAAAAAGAAAGACCGAGTGCGAGTTTCTGACAG
AAGCCTCAAGAATTTTTTTTCTTTCTTCGACTATGCTGGAGGTAGAGATGATCGAGGCAGTAGTCAAGTA
TATATAAATTAATTAGTTCCACCACCTTCTTTTCTTGTGTTGCTCCTTTCGATGCTATTTCTGGCTTTTT
CTAATTTTTTTCATCGTTTCTTACTTTCTTCCTAATATATAAATTCTTTTGCATTTTCATTCTTCCTCTC
CATTTGTTCATTCTCCTTAAATTTTTTTTAGGTCTCCTTTCTTTCAAGAAACACAGTCATCGAACTATAA
TTAACTAAAC
