>Addgene plasmid #81100 | GTL-y | depositor partial sequence | sequence record 154283 | TEF terminator C.glabrata
GAATATTGATAAATTTAAATTTTGGAATGAGGGTTGTCCTTTCCTTTACAATAGAGGCATTTGAGTGAGT
AGGTTTTATCACCTTCTTGCTCTTATTAAATCGCAGTTGTCTTTCCGGTATGTGCTTGACTGAGGAACAA
TATTTTATTCATGATACATTTCCATGCTACGCATATCGTCATCCACATGGAAGGTAATTTTCTTCTGTGG
CCTTTCATATAGTTGTGAATGGTAGAACAATCTTCATATA
