>Addgene plasmid #81100 | GTL-y | addgene partial sequence | sequence record 164516 | AmpSeq-F 5'-ctcatgagcggatacatatttgaa-3'
AATTAACCCTCACTAAAGGGGCATGCGCGGCCGCTCTAGAACTATCTGCTTCTAAAGGTGAAGAATTATT
CACTGGTGTTGTCCCAATTTTGGTTGAATTAGATGGTGATGTTAATGGTCACAAATTTTCTGTCTCCGGT
GAAGGTGAAGGTGATGCTACTTACGGTAAATTGACCTTAAAATTTATTTGTACTACTGGTAAATTGCCAG
TTCCATGGCCAACCTTAGTCACTACTTTAGGTTATGGTTTGATGTGTTTTGCTAGATACCCAGATCATAT
GAAACAACATGACTTTTTCAAGTCTGCCATGCCAGAAGGTTATGTTCAAGAAAGAACTATTTTTTTCAAA
GATGACGGTAACTACAAGACCAGAGCTGAAGTCAAGTTTGAAGGTGATACCTTAGTTAATAGAATCGAAT
TAAAAGGTATTGATTTTAAAGAAGATGGTAACATTTTAGGTCACAAATTGGAATACAACTATAACTCTCA
CAATGTTTACATCATGGCTGACAAACAAAAGAATGGTATCAAAGTTAACTTCAAAATTAGACACAACATT
GAAGATGGTTCTGTTCAATTAGCTGACCATTATCAACAAAATACTCCAATTGGTGATGGTCCAGTCTTGT
TACCAGACAACCATTACTTATCCTATCAATCTAAATTATCCAAAGATCCAAACGAAAAGAGAGACCACAT
GGTCTTGAAAGAATTTGTTACTGCTGCTGGTATTACCCATGGTATGGATGAATTGTACAAAGGAATGCTA
GCATTTTAACTCGAGGGCGCGCCACTTCTAAATAAGCGAATTTCTTATGATTTATGATTTTTATTATTAA
ATAAGTTATAAAAAAAATAAGTGTATACAAATTTTAAAGTGACTCTTAGGTTTTAAAACGAAAATTCTTA
TTCTTGAGTAACTCTTTCCTGTAGGTCAGGTTGCTTTCTCAGGTATA
