>Addgene plasmid #81100 | GTL-y | addgene partial sequence | sequence record 164517 | pBR322ori-F 5'-GGGAAACGCCTGGTATCTTT-3'
CTCTGACTTGAGCGTCGATTTTTGTGATGCTCGTCAGGGGGGCGGAGCCTATGGAAAAACGCCAGCAACG
CGGCCTTCGAATTAATTAATAATACGACTCACTATAGGGGACGTCCGAATTGGAGCTCCAATTCGCCCTA
TAGTGAGTCGTATTAATAACTTCGTATAGCATACATTATACGAAGTTATTATATGAAGATTGTTCTACCA
TTCACAACTATATGAAAGGCCACAGAAGAAAATTACCTTCCATGTGGATGACGATATGCGTAGCATGGAA
ATGTATCATGAATAAAATATTGTTCCTCAGTCAAGCACATACCGGAAAGACAACTGCGATTTAATAAGAG
CAAGAAGGTGATAAAACCTACTCACTCAAATGCCTCTATTGTAAAGGAAAGGACAACCCTCATTCCAAAA
TTTAAATTTATCAATATTCTCATGCTAATATCTTCTTTACCTCCTCTGCTACTGCGTCTCCTACCTCTGT
TGTTGAGTTTGATCCTCCTAAGTCTCCTGTCCTTATTCCTGCGTCTAATACCTTCTTTACTGCGTCCTCT
ATTGCCTTTCCCTCCTCAGGTAAGTTTAATGATAACTTTAACATCATTGCTGCTGATAATATTGTTGCTA
TAGGGTTTACCTTGTTCTTAGGTAAGTCAGGTGCTGATCCGTGGCAAGGCTCGTATAATCCGAATGCTGT
GTTCTTGTCAGGTAATGATGCTAATGATGCTGAAGGTAATAATCCTAATGATCCAGGTATTACTGATGCC
TCGTCTGATATTATGTCTCCGAACATGTTTGATGTTATTATTATTCCGTTTAAGTGTGTAGGGTTCTTTA
CTAATATCATTGCTGCTGAGTCTATTAACTGGTGCTGTACCTTTAATGTAGGG
